Addgene plasmid #33299: pT7-L1-S1T3D
Depositing lab: Terence Dermody. Depositing organization: Vanderbilt University. Publication: An improved reverse genetics system for mammalian orthoreoviruses. Kobayashi T, Ooms LS, Ikizler M, Chappell JD, Dermody TS. Virology. 2010 Mar 15;398(2):194-200. Epub 2009 Dec 29. 10.1016/j.virol.2009.11.037 PubMed 20042210.
Backbone
  Vector backbone: p3E5EGFP
  Backbone manufacturer: made by Yoshihiro Kawaoka
  Vector type: Mammalian Expression
Growth in bacteria
  Bacterial resistance: Ampicillin, 100 μg/mL
  Growth temperature: 37°C
  Growth strain: Stbl3
  Copy number: High Copy
Gene/Insert 1
  Cloning method: Restriction Enzyme; 5′ cloning site none (unknown if destroyed); 3′ cloning site none (unknown if destroyed)
  Sequencing primers: 5′ ovL1T3D-F
Gene/Insert 2
  Gene/Insert name: S1
  Species: Orthoreovirus T3D
  Entrez Gene: S1 (a.k.a. MoV-3mpc04sS1_gp1)
  Promoter: T7
  Cloning method: Restriction Enzyme; 5′ cloning site none (unknown if destroyed); 3′ cloning site none (unknown if destroyed)
  Sequencing primers: 5′ none
Terms and licenses: Academic/Nonprofit Terms; Industry Terms: Not Available to Industry
How to cite: pT7-L1-S1T3D was a gift from Terence Dermody (Addgene plasmid # 33299)
