[The description below was written by a language model from this plasmid's Addgene catalogue record and pLannotate feature annotations shown in this document.]
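Description:
pT7-L1-S1T3D is a reverse-genetics plasmid for mammalian orthoreovirus strain type 3 Dearing (T3D). It carries cDNAs of two viral genome segments, L1 and S1, on a single p3E5EGFP-derived backbone. It is catalogued as a mammalian expression vector, but transcription depends on bacteriophage T7 RNA polymerase, which must be supplied in the transfected cells. In bacteria it is maintained through a high-copy ColE1/pUC-type origin and selected with ampicillin via the bla gene. Short remnants of lacI, the tetracycline resistance gene, bom and rop, together with an SP6 promoter, are backbone leftovers with no evident function here.

The 8,597-nt sequence record shows two tandem transcription units in the same orientation. Each begins with a T7 promoter placed directly upstream of the viral cDNA: L1, encoding the RNA-dependent RNA polymerase, and S1, encoding the sigma-1 attachment fiber that binds JAM-A and sialic acid. Each cDNA is followed by a hepatitis delta virus ribozyme and a T7 terminator. This layout lets T7 polymerase start at the segment's 5′ end, while ribozyme self-cleavage trims the transcript to generate the native 3′ terminus, giving RNAs that mimic authentic viral plus strands. The small "SET1" hits before each terminator are probably T7 gene 10-derived sequence associated with the terminator region rather than a functional tag.

Combining two segments on one plasmid reduces the number of plasmids needed to recover infectious reovirus from cloned cDNA, in line with the improved rescue system described in the associated publication. The catalogue entry leaves insert 1 unnamed, but the plasmid name and annotation identify it as L1. A second, 3,443-nt sequence record contains only the origin, AmpR, one T7 promoter and a partial L1. It lacks S1 and does not represent the full construct.
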