Features (pLannotate 1.2.2; 19 found; start..end, strand, type, name):
     50..67      +  promoter       T7 promoter (fragment): promoter for bacteriophage T7 RNA polymerase
     91..3891    +  CDS            L1: RDRP_REOVD - Experimental evidence at protein level: Swiss-Prot protein existence level 1. RNA-directed RNA polymerase that is involved in transcription and genome replication. Following infection, it catalyzes the synthesis of fully conservative plus strands. After core assembly, which consists in recruitment of one capped plus-strand for each genomic segments and polymerase complexes, the polymerase switches mode and catalyzes the synthesis of complementary minus-strands. From Reovirus type 3 (strain Dearing) (T3D) (Mammalian orthoreovirus 3).
   3924..4015    +  ncRNA          HDV ribozyme: Accession: RF00094 - Hepatitis delta virus ribozyme
   4030..4079    +  CDS            SET1 (fragment): solubility-enhancement tag derived from T7 phage gene 10B
   4087..4134    +  terminator     T7 terminator: transcription terminator for bacteriophage T7 RNA polymerase
   4163..4197    +  misc_feature   MCS (fragment): pUC18/19 multiple cloning site
   4198..4215    +  promoter       T7 promoter (fragment): promoter for bacteriophage T7 RNA polymerase
   4227..5591    +  CDS            S1: SIGM1_REOVD - Experimental evidence at protein level: Swiss-Prot protein existence level 1. Fiber-like molecule that attaches the virion to the host cell membrane by binding to the primary receptor F11R/JAM-A and to sialic acid containing proteins (coreceptor). The interaction of sigma-1 with F11R is required for NF-kB activation and apoptosis. Binding to both sialic acid and F11R is required to induce maximal levels of apoptosis. From Reovirus type 3 (strain Dearing) (T3D) (Mammalian orthoreovirus 3).
   5628..5719    +  ncRNA          HDV ribozyme: Accession: RF00094 - Hepatitis delta virus ribozyme
   5734..5783    +  CDS            SET1 (fragment): solubility-enhancement tag derived from T7 phage gene 10B
   5791..5838    +  terminator     T7 terminator: transcription terminator for bacteriophage T7 RNA polymerase
   5875..5893    -  promoter       SP6 promoter: promoter for bacteriophage SP6 RNA polymerase
   6121..6396    +  CDS            TcR (fragment): tetracycline efflux protein; tet; confers resistance to tetracycline
   6397..6445    -  misc_feature   bom (fragment): basis of mobility region from pBR322
   6547..6582    -  CDS            rop (fragment): Rop protein, which maintains plasmids at low copy number; rop
   6677..6781    +  promoter       AmpR promoter: bla
   6782..7642    +  CDS            AmpR: β-lactamase; bla; confers resistance to ampicillin, carbenicillin, and related antibiotics
   7813..8401    +  rep_origin     ori: high-copy-number ColE1/pMB1/pBR322/pUC origin of replication
   8584..40      +  CDS            lacI (fragment) (across the origin): lac repressor; lacI; The lac repressor binds to the lac operator to inhibit transcription in E. coli. This inhibition can be relieved by adding lactose or isopropyl-β-D-thiogalactopyranoside (IPTG).
>Addgene plasmid #33299 | pT7-L1-S1T3D | addgene full sequence | sequence record 372175 | Addgene NGS Result
AACCGCCTCTCCCCGCGCGTTGGCCGATTCATTAATGCAGGGGGATGGGTAATACGACTCACTATAGCTA
CACGTTCCACTTCCACGACAATGTCATCCATGATACTGACTCAGTTTGGACCGTTCATTGAGAGCATTTC
AGGTATCACTGATCAATCGAATGACGTGTTTGAAGATGCAGCAAAAGCATTCTCTATGTTTACTCGCAGC
GATGTCTACAAGGCGCTGGATGAAATACCTTTCTCTGATGATGCGATGCTTCCAATCCCTCCAACTATAT
ATACGAAACCATCTCACGATTCATATTATTACATTGATGCTCTAAACCGTGTGCGTCGCAAAACATATCA
GGGCCCTGATGACGTGTACGTACCTAATTGTTCTATTGTTGAATTGCTGGAGCCACATGAGACTCTGACA
TCTTATGGGCGGTTGTCCGAGGCCATCGAGAATCGTGCCAAGGATGGGGACAGCCAAGCCAGAATCGCCA
CAACGTATGGTAGAATCGCTGAATCTCAAGCTCGACAGATTAAGGCTCCATTGGAGAAGTTTGTGTTGGC
ACTATTAGTGGCCGAAGCAGGGGGGTCTTTATATGATCCAGTTTTGCAGAAGTATGATGAGATTCCAGAT
CTATCGCATAATTGCCCTTTATGGTGTTTTAGAGAGATCTGTCGTCACATATCTGGTCCATTACCAGATC
GGGCACCTTATCTTTACTTATCTGCAGGGGTTTTCTGGTTAATGTCACCACGAATGACGTCTGCAATCCC
TCCGCTACTATCCGATCTTGTTAATTTAGCTATTTTGCAACAAACTGCGGGTTTAGATCCATCATTAGTG
AAATTGGGAGTACAGATATGCCTTCATGCAGCAGCTAGCTCAAGTTATGCATGGTTTATCTTAAAGACTA
AGTCTATTTTTCCTCAAAACACGTTGCACAGTATGTATGAATCTCTAGAAGGGGGATACTGTCCTAATCT
TGAATGGTTAGAGCCTAGATCAGACTATAAGTTCATGTACATGGGAGTCATGCCATTGTCCGCTAAGTAT
GCTAGGTCGGCGCCGTCCAATGATAAGAAAGCGCGGGAACTTGGCGAGAAATATGGACTGAGCTCAGTCG
TCGGTGAGCTTCGTAAACGGACAAAGACGTATGTTAAACATGACTTTGCTTCAGTGAGGTACATTCGTGA
CGCTATGGCATGTACTAGCGGTATTTTCTTGGTAAGAACACCCACCGAAACGGTATTGCAAGAATATACG
CAGAGTCCGGAGATTAAGGTTCCCATTCCCCAGAAAGACTGGACAGGCCCAATAGGTGAAATCAGAATTC
TAAAAGATACAACAAGTTCCATCGCGCGTTACTTATATAGAACATGGTACTTGGCAGCGGCGAGAATGGC
GGCTCAACCACGTACGTGGGATCCATTGTTTCAAGCGATTATGAGATCTCAATACGTGACAGCTAGGGGT
GGATCTGGCGCAGCACTCCGCGAATCTTTGTATGCGATCAATGTGTCGTTACCTGATTTCAAGGGCTTAC
CAGTGAAGGCAGCAACTAAGATATTCCAGGCGGCACAATTAGCGAACTTGCCGTTCTCCCACACATCAGT
GGCTATACTAGCTGACACTTCAATGGGATTGCGAAATCAGGTGCAGAGGCGGCCACGATCCATTATGCCA
TTAAATGTGCCCCAGCAGCAGGTTTCGGCGCCCCATACATTGACAGCGGATTACATTAACTACCACATGA
ATCTATCAACCACGTCTGGTAGTGCGGTCATTGAGAAGGTGATTCCTTTAGGTGTATACGCTTCGAGCCC
TCCTAACCAGTCGATCAACATTGACATATCTGCGTGTGACGCTAGTATTACTTGGGATTTCTTTCTGTCA
GTGATTATGGCGGCTATACACGAAGGTGTCGCTAGTAGCTCCATTGGAAAACCATTTATGGGGGTTCCTG
CATCCATTGTAAATGATGAGTCTGTCGTTGGAGTGAGAGCTGCTAGGCCGATATCGGGAATGCAGAACAT
GATTCAGCATCTATCGAAACTATATAAACGTGGATTTTCATATAGAGTAAACGATTCTTTTTCTCCAGGT
AACGATTTTACTCATATGACTACCACTTTCCCGTCAGGTTCAACAGCCACCTCTACTGAGCATACTGCTA
ATAATAGTACGATGATGGAAACTTTCCTGACAGTATGGGGACCCGAACATACTGACGACCCTGACGTCTT
ACGTTTAATGAAGTCTTTAACTATTCAAAGAAATTACGTATGTCAAGGTGATGATGGATTAATGATTATC
GATGGGACTACTGCTGGTAAGGTGAACAGTGAAACTATTCAGAAGATGCTAGAATTAATCTCAAAATATG
GTGAGGAATTCGGATGGAAATATGACATAGCGTACGATGGGACTGCCGAATACTTAAAGCTATACTTCAT
ATTTGGCTGTCGAATTCCAAATCTTAGTCGCCATCCAATCGTGGGGAAAGAACGGGCGAATTCTTCAGCA
GAGGAGCCATGGCCAGCAATTCTAGATCAGATTATGGGTGTCTTCTTTAATGGTGTTCATGATGGGTTAC
AGTGGCAGCGGTGGATACGTTATTCATGGGCTCTATGCTGTGCTTTCTCACGTCAAAGAACAATGATTGG
TGAGAGCGTGGGTTACCTTCAATATCCTATGTGGTCTTTTGTCTACTGGGGATTACCACTGGTTAAAGCG
TTTGGGTCAGACCCATGGATATTTTCTTGGTACATGCCTACTGGAGATCTGGGAATGTATAGTTGGATTA
GCTTGATACGCCCTCTGATGACAAGATGGATGGTGGCTAATGGTTACGTAACTGACAGATGCTCACCCGT
ATTCGGGAACGCAGATTATCGCAGGTGTTTCAATGAACTTAAACTATATCAAGGTTATTATATGGCACAA
TTGCCCAGGAATCCTAAGAAGTCTGGACGAGCGGCCCCTCGGGAGGTAAGAGAACAATTCACTCAGGCAT
TATCCGACTATCTAATGCAAAATCCAGAACTGAAGTCACGTGTGCTACGTGGTCGTAGTGAGTGGGAGAA
ATATGGAGCGGGGATAATTCACAATCCTCCGTCATTATTCGATGTGCCCCATAAATGGTATCAGGGTGCG
CAAGAGGCAGCAATCGCTACGAGAGAAGAGCTGGCAGAAATGGATGAGACATTAATGCGCGCTCGAAGGC
ACAGCTATTCGAACTTTTCAAAGTTATTAGAGGCGTATCTGCTCGTGAAATGGCGAATGTGCGAGGCCCG
CGAACCGTCGGTTGATTTGCGATTACCATTATGTGCGGGTATTGACCCATTAAACTCAGATCCTTTTCTC
AAGATGGTAAGCGTTGGACCAATGCTCCAGAGTACGAGAAAGTACTTTGCTCAGACACTATTCATGGCAA
AGACGGTGTCGGGTCTTGACGTTAACGCGATTGATAGCGCGTTATTACGACTGCGAACATTAGGTGCTGA
TAAGAAAGCATTAACGGCGCAGTTATTAATGGTGGGGCTTCAGGAGTCAGAAGCGGACGCATTGGCCGGG
AAGATAATGCTACAGGATGTGAATACTGTGCAATTAGCCAGAGTGGTTAACTTAGCTGTGCCAGATACTT
GGATGTCGTTAGACTTTGACTCTATGTTCAAACACCACGTCAAGCTGCTTCCCAAAGATGGACGTCATCT
AAATACTGATATTCCTCCTCGAATGGGATGGTTACGGGCCATTTTACGATTCTTAGGTGCCGGAATGGTA
ATGACTGCGACTGGAGTTGCTGTCGACATCTATCTGGAGGATATACATGGCGGTGGTCGGTCACTTGGAC
AGAGATTCATGACTTGGATGCGACAGGAAGGACGGTCAGCGTGAGTCTACCATGGGTCGTGGTGCGTCAA
CTCATCGGGTCGGCATGGCATCTCCACCTCCTCGCGGTCCGACCTGGGCATCCGAAGGAGGACGTCGTCC
ACTCGGATGGCTAAGGGAGAGCTCAAAAAAAAGGATCCGGCTGCTAACAAAGCCCGAAAGGAAGCTGAGT
TGGCTGCTGCCACCGCTGAGCAATAACTAGCATAACCCCTTGGGGCCTCTAAACGGGTCTTGAGGGGTTT
TTTGCTGAAAGGAGGAACTATATCCGGATCGAGATCCTCTAGAGTCGACCTGCAGGCATGCAAGCTTTAA
TACGACTCACTATAGCTATTGGTCGGATGGATCCTCGCCTACGTGAAGAAGTAGTACGGCTGATAATCGC
ATTAACGAGTGATAATGGAGTATCACTGTCAAAAGGGCTTGAATCAAGGGTCTCGGCGCTCGAGAAGACG
TCTCAAATACACTCTGATACTATCCTCCGGATCACCCAGGGACTCGATGATGCAAACAAACGAATCATCG
CTCTTGAGCAAAGTCGGGATGACTTGGTTGCATCAGTCAGTGATGCTCAACTTGCAATCTCCAGATTGGA
AAGCTCTATCGGAGCCCTCCAAACAGTTGTCAATGGACTTGATTCGAGTGTTACCCAGTTGGGTGCTCGA
GTGGGACAACTTGAGACAGGACTTGCAGAGCTACGCGTTGATCACGACAATCTCGTTGCGAGAGTGGATA
CTGCAGAACGTAACATTGGATCATTGACCACCGAGCTATCAACTCTGACGTTACGAGTAACATCCATACA
AGCGGATTTCGAATCTAGGATATCCACATTAGAGCGCACGGCGGTCACTAGCGCGGGAGCTCCCCTCTCA
ATCCGTAATAACCGTATGACCATGGGATTAAATGATGGACTCACGTTGTCAGGGAATAATCTCGCCATCC
GATTGCCAGGAAATACGGGTCTGAATATTCAAAATGGTGGACTTCAGTTTCGATTTAATACTGATCAATT
CCAGATAGTTAATAATAACTTGACTCTCAAGACGACTGTGTTTGATTCTATCAACTCAAGGATAGGCGCA
ACTGAGCAAAGTTACGTGGCGTCGGCAGTGACTCCCTTGAGATTAAACAGTAGCACGAAGGTGCTGGATA
TGCTAATAGACAGTTCAACACTTGAAATTAATTCTAGTGGACAGCTAACTGTTAGATCGACATCCCCGAA
TTTGAGGTATCCGATAGCTGATGTTAGCGGCGGTATCGGAATGAGTCCAAATTATAGGTTTAGGCAGAGC
ATGTGGATAGGAATTGTCTCCTATTCTGGTAGTGGGCTGAATTGGAGGGTACAGGTGAACTCCGACATTT
TTATTGTAGATGATTACATACATATATGTCTTCCAGCTTTTGACGGTTTCTCTATAGCTGACGGTGGAGA
TCTATCGTTGAACTTTGTTACCGGATTGTTACCACCGTTACTTACAGGAGACACTGAGCCCGCTTTTCAT
AATGACGTGGTCACATATGGAGCACAGACTGTAGCTATAGGGTTGTCGTCGGGTGGTACGCCTCAGTATA
TGAGTAAGAATCTGTGGGTGGAGCAGTGGCAGGATGGAGTACTTCGGTTACGTGTTGAGGGGGGTGGCTC
AATTACGCACTCAAACAGTAAGTGGCCTGCCATGACCGTTTCGTACCCGCGTAGTTTCACGTGAGGATCA
GACCACCCCGCGGCACTGGGGCATTTCATCGGGTCGGCATGGCATCTCCACCTCCTCGCGGTCCGACCTG
GGCATCCGAAGGAGGACGTCGTCCACTCGGATGGCTAAGGGAGAGCTCAAAAAAAAGGATCCGGCTGCTA
ACAAAGCCCGAAAGGAAGCTGAGTTGGCTGCTGCCACCGCTGAGCAATAACTAGCATAACCCCTTGGGGC
CTCTAAACGGGTCTTGAGGGGTTTTTTGCTGAAAGGAGGAACTATATCCGGATCAAGCTTGTATTCTATA
GTGTCACCTAAATCGTATGTGTATGATACATAAGGTTATGTATTAATTGTAGCCGCGTTCTAACGACAAT
ATGTACAAGCCTAATTGTGTAGCATCTGGCTTACTGAAGCAGACCCTATCATCTCTCTCGTAAACTGCCG
TCAGAGTCGGTTTGGTTGGACGAACCTTCTGAGTTTCTGGTAACGCCGTCCCGCACCCGGAAATGGTCAG
CGAACCAATCAGCAGGGTCATCGCTAGCCAGATCCTCTACGCCGGACGCATCGTGGCCGGCATCACCGGC
GCCACAGGTGCGGTTGCTGGCGCCTATATCGCCGACATCACCGATGGGGAAGATCGGGCTCGCCACTTCG
GGCTCATGAGCGCTTGTTTCGGCGTGGGTATGGTGGCAGGCCCCGTGGCCGGGGGACTGTTGGGCGCCAT
CTCCTTGCACCATTCCTTGCGGCGGCGGTGCTCAACGGCCTCAACCTACTACTGGGCTGCTTCTTAATGC
AGGAGTCGCATAAGGGAGAGCGTCGAATGGTGCACTCTCAGTACAATCTGCTCTGATGCCGCATAGTTAA
GCCAGCCCCGACACCCGCCAACACCCGCTGACGCGCCCTGACGGGCTTGTCTGCTCCCGGCATCCGCTTA
CAGACAAGCTGTGACCGTCTCCGGGAGCTGCATGTGTCAGAGGTTTTCACCGTCATCACCGAAACGCGCG
AGACGAAAGGGCCTCGTGATACGCCTATTTTTATAGGTTAATGTCATGATAATAATGGTTTCTTAGACGT
CAGGTGGCACTTTTCGGGGAAATGTGCGCGGAACCCCTATTTGTTTATTTTTCTAAATACATTCAAATAT
GTATCCGCTCATGAGACAATAACCCTGATAAATGCTTCAATAATATTGAAAAAGGAAGAGTATGAGTATT
CAACATTTCCGTGTCGCCCTTATTCCCTTTTTTGCGGCATTTTGCCTTCCTGTTTTTGCTCACCCAGAAA
CGCTGGTGAAAGTAAAAGATGCTGAAGATCAGTTGGGTGCACGAGTGGGTTACATCGAACTGGATCTCAA
CAGCGGTAAGATCCTTGAGAGTTTTCGCCCCGAAGAACGTTTTCCAATGATGAGCACTTTTAAAGTTCTG
CTATGTGGCGCGGTATTATCCCGTATTGACGCCGGGCAAGAGCAACTCGGTCGCCGCATACACTATTCTC
AGAATGACTTGGTTGAGTACTCACCAGTCACAGAAAAGCATCTTACGGATGGCATGACAGTAAGAGAATT
ATGCAGTGCTGCCATAACCATGAGTGATAACACTGCGGCCAACTTACTTCTGACAACGATCGGAGGACCG
AAGGAGCTAACCGCTTTTTTGCACAACATGGGGGATCATGTAACTCGCCTTGATCGTTGGGAACCGGAGC
TGAATGAAGCCATACCAAACGACGAGCGTGACACCACGATGCCTGTAGCAATGGCAACAACGTTGCGCAA
ACTATTAACTGGCGAACTACTTACTCTAGCTTCCCGGCAACAATTAATAGACTGGATGGAGGCGGATAAA
GTTGCAGGACCACTTCTGCGCTCGGCCCTTCCGGCTGGCTGGTTTATTGCTGATAAATCTGGAGCCGGTG
AGCGTGGGTCTCGCGGTATCATTGCAGCACTGGGGCCAGATGGTAAGCCCTCCCGTATCGTAGTTATCTA
CACGACGGGGAGTCAGGCAACTATGGATGAACGAAATAGACAGATCGCTGAGATAGGTGCCTCACTGATT
AAGCATTGGTAACTGTCAGACCAAGTTTACTCATATATACTTTAGATTGATTTAAAACTTCATTTTTAAT
TTAAAAGGATCTAGGTGAAGATCCTTTTTGATAATCTCATGACCAAAATCCCTTAACGTGAGTTTTCGTT
CCACTGAGCGTCAGACCCCGTAGAAAAGATCAAAGGATCTTCTTGAGATCCTTTTTTTCTGCGCGTAATC
TGCTGCTTGCAAACAAAAAAACCACCGCTACCAGCGGTGGTTTGTTTGCCGGATCAAGAGCTACCAACTC
TTTTTCCGAAGGTAACTGGCTTCAGCAGAGCGCAGATACCAAATACTGTTCTTCTAGTGTAGCCGTAGTT
AGGCCACCACTTCAAGAACTCTGTAGCACCGCCTACATACCTCGCTCTGCTAATCCTGTTACCAGTGGCT
GCTGCCAGTGGCGATAAGTCGTGTCTTACCGGGTTGGACTCAAGACGATAGTTACCGGATAAGGCGCAGC
GGTCGGGCTGAACGGGGGGTTCGTGCACACAGCCCAGCTTGGAGCGAACGACCTACACCGAACTGAGATA
CCTACAGCGTGAGCTATGAGAAAGCGCCACGCTTCCCGAAGGGAGAAAGGCGGACAGGTATCCGGTAAGC
GGCAGGGTCGGAACAGGAGAGCGCACGAGGGAGCTTCCAGGGGGAAACGCCTGGTATCTTTATAGTCCTG
TCGGGTTTCGCCACCTCTGACTTGAGCGTCGATTTTTGTGATGCTCGTCAGGGGGGCGGAGCCTATGGAA
AAACGCCAGCAACGCGGCCTTTTTACGGTTCCTGGCCTTTTGCTGGCCTTTTGCTCACATGTTCTTTCCT
GCGTTATCCCCTGATTCTGTGGATAACCGTATTACCGCCTTTGAGTGAGCTGATACCGCTCGCCGCAGCC
GAACGACCGAGCGCAGCGAGTCAGTGAGCGAGGAAGCGGAAGAGCGCCCAATACGCA
