Features (pLannotate 1.2.2; 6 found; start..end, strand, type, name):
     55..72      -  promoter       T7 promoter (fragment): promoter for bacteriophage T7 RNA polymerase
     82..135     -  CDS            lacI (fragment): lac repressor; lacI; The lac repressor binds to the lac operator to inhibit transcription in E. coli. This inhibition can be relieved by adding lactose or isopropyl-β-D-thiogalactopyranoside (IPTG).
    318..906     -  rep_origin     ori: high-copy-number ColE1/pMB1/pBR322/pUC origin of replication
   1077..1937    -  CDS            AmpR: β-lactamase; bla; confers resistance to ampicillin, carbenicillin, and related antibiotics
   1938..2042    -  promoter       AmpR promoter: bla
   2104..31      -  CDS            L1 (fragment) (across the origin): RDRP_REOVD - Experimental evidence at protein level: Swiss-Prot protein existence level 1. RNA-directed RNA polymerase that is involved in transcription and genome replication. Following infection, it catalyzes the synthesis of fully conservative plus strands. After core assembly, which consists in recruitment of one capped plus-strand for each genomic segments and polymerase complexes, the polymerase switches mode and catalyzes the synthesis of complementary minus-strands. From Reovirus type 3 (strain Dearing) (T3D) (Mammalian orthoreovirus 3).
>Addgene plasmid #33299 | pT7-L1-S1T3D | addgene full sequence | sequence record 377724 | Addgene NGS Result
GTCCAAACTGAGTCAGTATCATGGATGACATTGTCGTGGAAGTGGAACGTGTAGCTATAGTGAGTCGTAT
TACCCATCCCCCTGCATTAATGAATCGGCCAACGCGCGGGGAGAGGCGGTTTGCGTATTGGGCGCTCTTC
CGCTTCCTCGCTCACTGACTCGCTGCGCTCGGTCGTTCGGCTGCGGCGAGCGGTATCAGCTCACTCAAAG
GCGGTAATACGGTTATCCACAGAATCAGGGGATAACGCAGGAAAGAACATGTGAGCAAAAGGCCAGCAAA
AGGCCAGGAACCGTAAAAAGGCCGCGTTGCTGGCGTTTTTCCATAGGCTCCGCCCCCCTGACGAGCATCA
CAAAAATCGACGCTCAAGTCAGAGGTGGCGAAACCCGACAGGACTATAAAGATACCAGGCGTTTCCCCCT
GGAAGCTCCCTCGTGCGCTCTCCTGTTCCGACCCTGCCGCTTACCGGATACCTGTCCGCCTTTCTCCCTT
CGGGAAGCGTGGCGCTTTCTCATAGCTCACGCTGTAGGTATCTCAGTTCGGTGTAGGTCGTTCGCTCCAA
GCTGGGCTGTGTGCACGAACCCCCCGTTCAGCCCGACCGCTGCGCCTTATCCGGTAACTATCGTCTTGAG
TCCAACCCGGTAAGACACGACTTATCGCCACTGGCAGCAGCCACTGGTAACAGGATTAGCAGAGCGAGGT
ATGTAGGCGGTGCTACAGAGTTCTTGAAGTGGTGGCCTAACTACGGCTACACTAGAAGAACAGTATTTGG
TATCTGCGCTCTGCTGAAGCCAGTTACCTTCGGAAAAAGAGTTGGTAGCTCTTGATCCGGCAAACAAACC
ACCGCTGGTAGCGGTGGTTTTTTTGTTTGCAAGCAGCAGATTACGCGCAGAAAAAAAGGATCTCAAGAAG
ATCCTTTGATCTTTTCTACGGGGTCTGACGCTCAGTGGAACGAAAACTCACGTTAAGGGATTTTGGTCAT
GAGATTATCAAAAAGGATCTTCACCTAGATCCTTTTAAATTAAAAATGAAGTTTTAAATCAATCTAAAGT
ATATATGAGTAAACTTGGTCTGACAGTTACCAATGCTTAATCAGTGAGGCACCTATCTCAGCGATCTGTC
TATTTCGTTCATCCATAGTTGCCTGACTCCCCGTCGTGTAGATAACTACGATACGGGAGGGCTTACCATC
TGGCCCCAGTGCTGCAATGATACCGCGAGACCCACGCTCACCGGCTCCAGATTTATCAGCAATAAACCAG
CCAGCCGGAAGGGCCGAGCGCAGAAGTGGTCCTGCAACTTTATCCGCCTCCATCCAGTCTATTAATTGTT
GCCGGGAAGCTAGAGTAAGTAGTTCGCCAGTTAATAGTTTGCGCAACGTTGTTGCCATTGCTACAGGCAT
CGTGGTGTCACGCTCGTCGTTTGGTATGGCTTCATTCAGCTCCGGTTCCCAACGATCAAGGCGAGTTACA
TGATCCCCCATGTTGTGCAAAAAAGCGGTTAGCTCCTTCGGTCCTCCGATCGTTGTCAGAAGTAAGTTGG
CCGCAGTGTTATCACTCATGGTTATGGCAGCACTGCATAATTCTCTTACTGTCATGCCATCCGTAAGATG
CTTTTCTGTGACTGGTGAGTACTCAACCAAGTCATTCTGAGAATAGTGTATGCGGCGACCGAGTTGCTCT
TGCCCGGCGTCAATACGGGATAATACCGCGCCACATAGCAGAACTTTAAAAGTGCTCATCATTGGAAAAC
GTTCTTCGGGGCGAAAACTCTCAAGGATCTTACCGCTGTTGAGATCCAGTTCGATGTAACCCACTCGTGC
ACCCAACTGATCTTCAGCATCTTTTACTTTCACCAGCGTTTCTGGGTGAGCAAAAACAGGAAGGCAAAAT
GCCGCAAAAAAGGGAATAAGGGCGACACGGAAATGTTGAATACTCATACTCTTCCTTTTTCAATATTATT
GAAGCATTTATCAGGGTTATTGTCTCATGAGCGGATACATATTTGAATGTATTTAGAAAAATAAACAAAT
AGGGGTTCCGCGCACATTTCCCCGAAAAGTGCCACCTGACGTCTAAGAAACCATTATTATCATGACATTA
ACCTGTCACGTATTGAGATCTCATAATCGCTTGAAACAATGGATCCCACGTACGTGGTTGAGCCGCCATT
CTCGCCGCTGCCAAGTACCATGTTCTATATAAGTAACGCGCGATGGAACTTGTTGTATCTTTTAGAATTC
TGATTTCACCTATTGGGCCTGTCCAGTCTTTCTGGGGAATGGGAACCTTAATCTCCGGACTCTGCGTATA
TTCTTGCAATACCGTTTCGGTGGGTGTTCTTACCAAGAAAATACCGCTAGTACATGCCATAGCGTCACGA
ATGTACCTCACTGAAGCAAAGTCATGTTTAACATACGTCTTTGTCCGTTTACGAAGCTCACCGACGACTG
AGCTCAGTCCATATTTCTCGCCAAGTTCCCGCGCTTTCTTATCATTGGACGGCGCCGACCTAGCATACTT
AGCGGACAATGGCATGACTCCCATGTACATGAACTTATAGTCTGATCTAGGCTCTAACCATTCAAGATTA
GGACAGTATCCCCCTTCTAGAGATTCATACATACTGTGCAACGTGTTTTGAGGAAAAATAGACTTAGTCT
TTAAGATAAACCATGCATAACTTGAGCTAGCTGCTGCATGAAGGCATATCTGTACTCCCAATTTCACTAA
TGATGGATCTAAACCCGCAGTTTGTTGCAAAATAGCTAAATTAACAAGATCGGATAGTAGCGGAGGGATT
GCAGACGTCATTCGTGGTGACATTAACCAGAAAACCCCTGCAGATAAGTAAAGATAAGGTGCCCGATCTG
GTAATGGACCAGATATGTGACGACAGATCTCTCTAAAACACCATAAAGGGCAATTATGCGATAGATCTGG
AATCTCATCATACTTCTGCAAAACTGGATCATATAAAGACCCCCCTGCTTCGGCCACTAATAGTGCCAAC
ACAAACTTCTCCAATGGAGCCTTAATCTGTCGAGCTTGAGATTCAGCGATTCTACCATACGTTGTGGCGA
TTCTGGCTTGGCTGTCCCCATCCTTGGCACGATTCTCGATGGCCTCGGACAACCGCCCATAAGATGTCAG
AGTCTCATGTGGCTCCAGCAATTCAACAATAGAACAATTAGGTACGTACACGTCATCAGGGCCCTGATAT
GTTTTGCGACGCACACGGTTTAGAGCATCAATGTAATAATATGAATCGTGAGATGGTTTCGTATATATAG
TTGGAGGGATTGGAAGCATCGCATCATCAGAGAAAGGTATTTCATCCAGCGCCTTGTAGACATCGCTGCG
AGTAAACATAGAGAATGCTTTTGCTGCATCTTCAAACACGTCATTCGATTGATCAGTGATACCTGAAATG
CTCTCAATGAACG
