>Addgene plasmid #33299 | pT7-L1-S1T3D | addgene partial sequence | sequence record 44594 | pBR322ori-F 5'-GGGAAACGCCTGGTATCTTT-3'
TTTTTGTGATGCTCGTCAGGGGGGCGGAGCCTATGGAAAAACGCCAGCAACGCGGCCTTTTTACGGTTCC
TGGCCTTTTGCTGGCCTTTTGCTCACATGTTCTTTCCTGCGTTATCCCCTGATTCTGTGGATAACCGTAT
TACCGCCTTTGAGTGAGCTGATACCGCTCGCCGCAGCCGAACGACCGAGCGCAGCGAGTCAGTGAGCGAG
GAAGCGGAAGAGCGCCCAATACGCAAACCGCCTCTCCCCGCGCGTTGGCCGATTCATTAATGCAGGGGGA
TGGGTAATACGACTCACTATAGCTACACGTTCCACTTCCACGACAATGTCATCCATGATACTGACTCAGT
TTGGACCGTTCATTGAGAGCATTTCAGGTATCACTGATCAATCGAATGACGTGTTTGAAGATGCAGCAAA
AGCATTCTCTATGTTTACTCGCAGCGATGTCTACAAGGCGCTGGATGAAATACCTTTCTCTGATGATGCG
ATGCTTCCAATCCCTCCAACTATATATACGAAACCATCTCACGATTCATATTATTACATTGATGCTCTAA
ACCGTGTGCGTCGCAAAACATATCAGGGCCCTGATGACGTGTACGTACCTAATTGTTCTATTGTTGAATT
GCTGGAGCCACATGAGACTCTGACATCTTATGGGCGGTTGTCCGAGGCCATCGAGAATCGTGCCAAGGAT
GGGGACAGCCAAGCCAGAATCGCCACAACGTATGGTAGAATCGCTGAATCTCAAGCTCGACAGATTAAGG
CTCCATTGGAGAAGTTTGTGTTGGCACTATTAGTGGCCGAAGCAGGGGGGTCTTTATATGATCCAGTTTT
GCAGAAGTATGATGAGATTCCAGATCTA
