>Addgene plasmid #33299 | pT7-L1-S1T3D | addgene partial sequence | sequence record 44926 | sp6 5'-ATTTAGGTGACACTATAG-3'
AACCCCTCAAGACCCGTTTAGAGGCCCCAAGGGGTTATGCTAGTTATTGCTCAGCGGTGGCAGCAGCCAA
CTCAGCTTCCTTTCGGGCTTTGTTAGCAGCCGGATCCTTTTTTTTGAGCTCTCCCTTAGCCATCCGAGTG
GACGACGTCCTCCTTCGGATGCCCAGGTCGGACCGCGAGGAGGTGGAGATGCCATGCCGACCCGATGAAA
TGCCCCAGTGCCGCGGGGTGGTCTGATCCTCACGTGAAACTACGCGGGTACGAAACGGTCATGGCAGGCC
ACTTACTGTTTGAGTGCGTAATTGAGCCACCCCCCTCAACACGTAACCGAAGTACTCCATCCTGCCACTG
CTCCACCCACAGATTCTTACTCATATACTGAGGCGTACCACCCGACGACAACCCTATAGCTACAGTCTGT
GCTCCATATGTGACCACGTCATTATGAAAAGCGGGCTCAGTGTCTCCTGTAAGTAACGGTGGTAACAATC
CGGTAACAAAGTTCAACGATAGATCTCCACCGTCAGCTATAGAGAAACCGTCAAAAGCTGGAAGACATAT
ATGTATGTAATCATCTACAATAAAAATGTCGGAGTTCACCTGTACCCTCCAATTCAGCCCACTACCAGAA
TAGGAGACAATTCCTATCCACATGCTCTGCCTAAACCTATAATTTGGACTCATTCCGATACCGCCGCTAA
CATCAGCTATCGGATACCTCAAATTCGGGGATGTCGATCTAACAGTTAGCTGTCCACTAGAATTAATTTC
AAGTGTTGAACTGTCTATTAGCATATCCAGCACCTTCGTGCTACTGTTTAATCTCAAGGG
